>Addgene plasmid #141675 | TFORF0732 | addgene full sequence | sequence record 408894 | Addgene NGS Result
AAAGGGAACAAAAGCTGGAGCTGCAAGCTTAATGTAGTCTTATGCAATACTCTTGTAGTCTTGCAACATG
GTAACGATGAGTTAGCAACATGCCTTACAAGGAGAGAAAAAGCACCGTGCATGCCGATTGGTGGAAGTAA
GGTGGTACGATCGTGCCTTATTAGGAAGGCAACAGACGGGTCTGACATGGATTGGACGAACCACTGAATT
GCCGCATTGCAGAGATATTGTATTTAAGTGCCTAGCTCGATACATAAACGGGTCTCTCTGGTTAGACCAG
ATCTGAGCCTGGGAGCTCTCTGGCTAACTAGGGAACCCACTGCTTAAGCCTCAATAAAGCTTGCCTTGAG
TGCTTCAAGTAGTGTGTGCCCGTCTGTTGTGTGACTCTGGTAACTAGAGATCCCTCAGACCCTTTTAGTC
AGTGTGGAAAATCTCTAGCAGTGGCGCCCGAACAGGGACTTGAAAGCGAAAGGGAAACCAGAGGAGCTCT
CTCGACGCAGGACTCGGCTTGCTGAAGCGCGCACGGCAAGAGGCGAGGGGCGGCGACTGGTGAGTACGCC
AAAAATTTTGACTAGCGGAGGCTAGAAGGAGAGAGATGGGTGCGAGAGCGTCAGTATTAAGCGGGGGAGA
ATTAGATCGCGATGGGAAAAAATTCGGTTAAGGCCAGGGGGAAAGAAAAAATATAAATTAAAACATATAG
TATGGGCAAGCAGGGAGCTAGAACGATTCGCAGTTAATCCTGGCCTGTTAGAAACATCAGAAGGCTGTAG
ACAAATACTGGGACAGCTACAACCATCCCTTCAGACAGGATCAGAAGAACTTAGATCATTATATAATACA
GTAGCAACCCTCTATTGTGTGCATCAAAGGATAGAGATAAAAGACACCAAGGAAGCTTTAGACAAGATAG
AGGAAGAGCAAAACAAAAGTAAGACCACCGCACAGCAAGCGGCCGCTGATCTTCAGACCTGGAGGAGGAG
ATATGAGGGACAATTGGAGAAGTGAATTATATAAATATAAAGTAGTAAAAATTGAACCATTAGGAGTAGC
ACCCACCAAGGCAAAGAGAAGAGTGGTGCAGAGAGAAAAAAGAGCAGTGGGAATAGGAGCTTTGTTCCTT
GGGTTCTTGGGAGCAGCAGGAAGCACTATGGGCGCAGCGTCAATGACGCTGACGGTACAGGCCAGACAAT
TATTGTCTGGTATAGTGCAGCAGCAGAACAATTTGCTGAGGGCTATTGAGGCGCAACAGCATCTGTTGCA
ACTCACAGTCTGGGGCATCAAGCAGCTCCAGGCAAGAATCCTGGCTGTGGAAAGATACCTAAAGGATCAA
CAGCTCCTGGGGATTTGGGGTTGCTCTGGAAAACTCATTTGCACCACTGCTGTGCCTTGGAATGCTAGTT
GGAGTAATAAATCTCTGGAACAGATTTGGAATCACACGACCTGGATGGAGTGGGACAGAGAAATTAACAA
TTACACAAGCTTAATACACTCCTTAATTGAAGAATCGCAAAACCAGCAAGAAAAGAATGAACAAGAATTA
TTGGAATTAGATAAATGGGCAAGTTTGTGGAATTGGTTTAACATAACAAATTGGCTGTGGTATATAAAAT
TATTCATAATGATAGTAGGAGGCTTGGTAGGTTTAAGAATAGTTTTTGCTGTACTTTCTATAGTGAATAG
AGTTAGGCAGGGATATTCACCATTATCGTTTCAGACCCACCTCCCAACCCCGAGGGGACCCATGCATTGC
ATCTCAATTAGTCAGCAACCAGGTGTGGAAAGTCCCCAGGCTCCCCAGCAGGCAGAAGTATGCAAAGCAT
GCGTCTCAATTAGTCAGCAACCATAGTCCCGCCCCTAACTCCGCCCATCCCGCCCCTAACTCCGCCCAGT
TCCGCCCATTCTCCGCCCCATGGCTGACTAATTTTTTTTATTTATGCAGAGGCCGAGGCCGCCTCGGCCT
CTGAGCTATTCCAGAAGTAGTGAGGAGGCTTTTTTGGAGGCCTAGGCTTTTGCAAAAAGCTTTCTAGAGG
TACCACCGGAGCTTACCATGACCGAGTACAAGCCCACGGTGCGCCTCGCCACCCGCGACGACGTCCCCAG
GGCCGTACGCACCCTCGCCGCCGCGTTCGCCGACTACCCCGCCACGCGCCACACCGTCGATCCGGACCGC
CACATCGAGCGGGTCACCGAGCTGCAAGAACTCTTCCTCACGCGCGTCGGGCTCGACATCGGCAAGGTGT
GGGTCGCGGACGACGGCGCCGCCGTGGCGGTCTGGACCACGCCGGAGAGCGTCGAAGCGGGGGCGGTGTT
CGCCGAGATCGGCCCGCGCATGGCCGAGTTGAGCGGTTCCCGGCTGGCCGCGCAGCAACAGATGGAAGGC
CTCCTGGCGCCGCACCGGCCCAAGGAGCCCGCGTGGTTCCTGGCCACCGTCGGCGTCTCGCCCGACCACC
AGGGCAAGGGTCTGGGCAGCGCCGTCGTGCTCCCCGGAGTGGAGGCGGCCGAGCGCGCCGGGGTGCCCGC
CTTCCTGGAGACCTCCGCGCCCCGCAACCTCCCCTTCTACGAGCGGCTCGGCTTCACCGTCACCGCCGAC
GTCGAGGTGCCCGAAGGACCGCGCACCTGGTGCATGACCCGCAAGCCCGGTGCCAGTTAACGAATTCTAG
ATCTTGAGACAAATGGCAGTATTCATCCACAATTTTAAAAGAAAAGGGGGGATTGGGGGGTACAGTGCAG
GGGAAAGAATAGTAGACATAATAGCAACAGACATACAAACTAAAGAATTACAAAAACAAATTACAAAAAT
TCAAAATTTTCGGGTTTATTACAGGGACAGCAGAGATCCACTTTGGCGCCGGCTCGAGGCCTGCAGGTGC
AAAGATGGATAAAGTTTTAAACAGAGAGGAATCTTTGCAGCTAATGGACCTTCTAGGTCTTGAAAGGAGT
GGGAATTGGCTCCGGTGCCCGTCAGTGGGCAGAGCGCACATCGCCCACAGTCCCCGAGAAGTTGGGGGGA
GGGGTCGGCAATTGAACCGGTGCCTAGAGAAGGTGGCGCGGGGTAAACTGGGAAAGTGATGTCGTGTACT
GGCTCCGCCTTTTTCCCGAGGGTGGGGGAGAACCGTATATAAGTGCAGTAGTCGCCGTGAACGTTCTTTT
TCGCAACGGGTTTGCCGCCAGAACACAGGTAAGTGCCGTGTGTGGTTCCCGCGGGCCTGGCCTCTTTACG
GGTTATGGCCCTTGCGTGCCTTGAATTACTTCCACCTGGCTGCAGTACGTGATTCTTGATCCCGAGCTTC
GGGTTGGAAGTGGGTGGGAGAGTTCGAGGCCTTGCGCTTAAGGAGCCCCTTCGCCTCGTGCTTGAGTTGA
GGCCTGGCCTGGGCGCTGGGGCCGCCGCGTGCGAATCTGGTGGCACCTTCGCGCCTGTCTCGCTGCTTTC
GATAAGTCTCTAGCCATTTAAAATTTTTGATGACCTGCTGCGACGCTTTTTTTCTGGCAAGATAGTCTTG
TAAATGCGGGCCAAGATCTGCACACTGGTATTTCGGTTTTTGGGGCCGCGGGCGGCGACGGGGCCCGTGC
GTCCCAGCGCACATGTTCGGCGAGGCGGGGCCTGCGAGCGCGGCCACCGAGAATCGGACGGGGGTAGTCT
CAAGCTGGCCGGCCTGCTCTGGTGCCTGGCCTCGCGCCGCCGTGTATCGCCCCGCCCTGGGCGGCAAGGC
TGGCCCGGTCGGCACCAGTTGCGTGAGCGGAAAGATGGCCGCTTCCCGGCCCTGCTGCAGGGAGCTCAAA
ATGGAGGACGCGGCGCTCGGGAGAGCGGGCGGGTGAGTCACCCACACAAAGGAAAAGGGCCTTTCCGTCC
TCAGCCGTCGCTTCATGTGACTCCACGGAGTACCGGGCGCCGTCCAGGCACCTCGATTAGTTCTCGAGCT
TTTGGAGTACGTCGTCTTTAGGTTGGGGGGAGGGGTTTTATGCGATGGAGTTTCCCCACACTGAGTGGGT
GGAGACTGAAGTTAGGCCAGCTTGGCACTTGATGTAATTCTCCTTGGAATTTGCCCTTTTTGAGTTTGGA
TCTTGGTTCATTCTCAAGCCTCAGACAGTGGTTCAAAGTTTTTTTCTTCCATTTCAGGTGTCGTGAGGCT
AGCACCGCCACCATGGATCCAAACTCCATCTTGCTTTCTCCTCAGCCCCAGATCTGCTCCCACCTAGCAG
AAGCTTGTACGGAAGGCGAGAGAAGCTCATCCCCTCCAGAGCTGGATAGAGACTCCCCGTTTCCCTGGAG
TCAGGTCCCCAGCTCCAGCCCTACAGACCCCGAATGGTTTGGTGATGAGCACATCCAGGCAAAGAGGGCC
AGAGTGGAGACCATTGTCCGAGGCATGTGTCTCTCCCCGAATCCTCTGGTGCCAGGCAATGCGCAAGCTG
GGGTCAGCCCACGCTGCCCAAAGAAGGCCCGAGAGAGGAAGAGGAAGCAGAACCTTCCCACACCGCAAGG
CCTCCTGATGCCAGCCCCTGCCTGGGACCAGGGCAACAGGAAGGGGGGCCCTCGTGTGAGAGAACAACTT
CATCTGCTGAAGCAACAGCTAAGACATCTGCAAGAGCACATCCTACAGGCTGCCAAGCCCAGGGACACAG
CTCAGGGGCCAGGAGGCTGTGGCACGGGGAAAGGCCCTCTGAGTGCAAAGCAGGGGAATGGCTGTGGGCC
TCGCCCCTGGGTTGTGGACGGTGACCACCAGCAAGGTACCAGCAAGGACCTCTCTGGGGCAGAAAAACAC
CAAGAGTCTGAGAAGCCCAGTTTCCTTCCTTCTGGAGCACCAGCTTCACTAGAGATTCTGAGGAAAGAGC
TGACCAGGGCAGTGTCCCAGGCTGTGGACTCGGTATTACAAAAGGTACTATTGGATCCACCAGGCCACCT
GACTCAGCTGGGCAGAAGCTTCCAGGGGCAGGTGGCAGAGGGTAGAAGCGAGCCCTCACCTCCTGTGGGA
GGGGCCTGTAAAGATCCACTTGCTTTGGCTGCCTTGCCCAGGAGGGTCCAGCTACAAGCTGGGGTCCCAG
TAGGAAATTTATCACTGGCCAAGCGTCTAGATTCTCCTAGGTACCCTATCCCTCCAAGAATGACCCCCAA
ACCCTGTCAGGATCCCCCAGCAAACTTTCCCTTGACTGCACCTTCCCACATCCAGGAAAATCAGATTCTT
AGCCAGCTACTGGGTCATAGATACAACAATGGCCATTGGAGTAGCAGTCCTCCCCAGGACTCATCTTCCC
AGAGGCACCCCTCCTCAGAGCCTGCCCTACGACCTTGGAGAACTACTAAGCCGCAACCATTGGTCCTGAG
CCAGCAGCAGTGTCCCTTGCCTTTCACCTCTGCCCATCTGGAAAGTCTACCCCTTCTTCCCTCGGTGAAG
ATGGAACAGAGAGGCCTGCATGCTGTCATGGAGGCACTGCCTTTCTCTTTGGTCCACATCCAGGAGGGTC
TAAACCCTGGTCACTTGAAGAAGGCCAAACTAATGTTTTTCTTCACACGATATCCCAGCTCCAACCTCCT
GAAGGTTTATTTTCCTGATGTTCAGTTCAACCGCTGCATTACCTCCCAGATGATCAAGTGGTTCAGCAAC
TTTCGTGAGTTTTATTACATCCAAATGGAAAAATCTGCCCGGCAAGCAATTTCAGATGGTGTCACAAATC
CCAAAATGCTGGTGGTTCTCCGCAATTCAGAACTTTTTCAAGCTCTCAATATGCACTACAACAAGGGAAA
TGACTTTGAGGTTCCAGATTGCTTCTTGGAAATTGCCAGCTTGACGTTACAGGAGTTCTTCAGGGCTGTC
TCCGCAGGGAGAGACTCAGATCCTTCCTGGAAGAAACCCATTTATAAAATTATTTCGAAACTGGACAGTG
ACATCCCAGAGATATTCAAATCTTCCAGCTATCCCCAGTAGTAATGAACTAGTCCGTAACTTGAAAGTAT
TTCGATTTCTTGGCTTTATATATCTTGTGGAAAGGACGACACCAACGGCTCATCATTAGCCCAACGCGTT
AAGTCGACAATCAACCTCTGGATTACAAAATTTGTGAAAGATTGACTGGTATTCTTAACTATGTTGCTCC
TTTTACGCTATGTGGATACGCTGCTTTAATGCCTTTGTATCATGCTATTGCTTCCCGTATGGCTTTCATT
TTCTCCTCCTTGTATAAATCCTGGTTGCTGTCTCTTTATGAGGAGTTGTGGCCCGTTGTCAGGCAACGTG
GCGTGGTGTGCACTGTGTTTGCTGACGCAACCCCCACTGGTTGGGGCATTGCCACCACCTGTCAGCTCCT
TTCCGGGACTTTCGCTTTCCCCCTCCCTATTGCCACGGCGGAACTCATCGCCGCCTGCCTTGCCCGCTGC
TGGACAGGGGCTCGGCTGTTGGGCACTGACAATTCCGTGGTGTTGTCGGGGAAATCATCGTCCTTTCCTT
GGCTGCTCGCCTGTGTTGCCACCTGGATTCTGCGCGGGACGTCCTTCTGCTACGTCCCTTCGGCCCTCAA
TCCAGCGGACCTTCCTTCCCGCGGCCTGCTGCCGGCTCTGCGGCCTCTTCCGCGTCTTCGCCTTCGCCCT
CAGACGAGTCGGATCTCCCTTTGGGCCGCCTCCCCGCGTCGACTTTAAGACCAATGACTTACAAGGCAGC
TGTAGATCTTAGCCACTTTTTAAAAGAAAAGGGGGGACTGGAAGGGCTAATTCACTCCCAACGAAGACAA
GATCTGCTTTTTGCTTGTACTGGGTCTCTCTGGTTAGACCAGATCTGAGCCTGGGAGCTCTCTGGCTAAC
TAGGGAACCCACTGCTTAAGCCTCAATAAAGCTTGCCTTGAGTGCTTCAAGTAGTGTGTGCCCGTCTGTT
GTGTGACTCTGGTAACTAGAGATCCCTCAGACCCTTTTAGTCAGTGTGGAAAATCTCTAGCAGTACGTAT
AGTAGTTCATGTCATCTTATTATTCAGTATTTATAACTTGCAAAGAAATGAATATCAGAGAGTGAGAGGA
ACTTGTTTATTGCAGCTTATAATGGTTACAAATAAAGCAATAGCATCACAAATTTCACAAATAAAGCATT
TTTTTCACTGCATTCTAGTTGTGGTTTGTCCAAACTCATCAATGTATCTTATCATGTCTGGCTCTAGCTA
TCCCGCCCCTAACTCCGCCCATCCCGCCCCTAACTCCGCCCAGTTCCGCCCATTCTCCGCCCCATGGCTG
ACTAATTTTTTTTATTTATGCAGAGGCCGAGGCCGCCTCGGCCTCTGAGCTATTCCAGAAGTAGTGAGGA
GGCTTTTTTGGAGGCCTAGGGACGTACCCAATTCGCCCTATAGTGAGTCGTATTACGCGCGCTCACTGGC
CGTCGTTTTACAACGTCGTGACTGGGAAAACCCTGGCGTTACCCAACTTAATCGCCTTGCAGCACATCCC
CCTTTCGCCAGCTGGCGTAATAGCGAAGAGGCCCGCACCGATCGCCCTTCCCAACAGTTGCGCAGCCTGA
ATGGCGAATGGG
[124 nt withheld, positions 7503-7626]
C
[91 nt withheld, positions 7628-7718]
A
[49 nt withheld, positions 7720-7768]
CCTTTGACGTTGGAGTCCACGTTCTTT
[37 nt withheld, positions 7796-7832]
ACCCTATCTCGGTCTATTCTTTTGATTTATAAGGGATTTTGCCGATTTCGGCCTATTGGTTAAAAAATGA
GCTGATTTAACAAAAATTTAACGCGAATTTTAACAAAATATTAACGCTTACAATTTAGGTGGCACTTTTC
GGGGAAATGTGCGCGGAACCCCTATTTGTTTATTTTTCTAAATACATTCAAATATGTATCCGCTCATGAG
ACAATAACCCTGATAAATGCTTCAATAATATTGAAAAAGGAAGAGTATGAGTATTCAACATTTCCGTGTC
GCCCTTATTCCCTTTTTTGCGGCATTTTGCCTTCCTGTTTTTGCTCACCCAGAAACGCTGGTGAAAGTAA
AAGATGCTGAAGATCAGTTGGGTGCACGAGTGGGTTACATCGAACTGGATCTCAACAGCGGTAAGATCCT
TGAGAGTTTTCGCCCCGAAGAACGTTTTCCAATGATGAGCACTTTTAAAGTTCTGCTATGTGGCGCGGTA
TTATCCCGTATTGACGCCGGGCAAGAGCAACTCGGTCGCCGCATACACTATTCTCAGAATGACTTGGTTG
AGTACTCACCAGTCACAGAAAAGCATCTTACGGATGGCATGACAGTAAGAGAATTATGCAGTGCTGCCAT
AACCATGAGTGATAACACTGCGGCCAACTTACTTCTGACAACGATCGGAGGACCGAAGGAGCTAACCGCT
TTTTTGCACAACATGGGGGATCATGTAACTCGCCTTGATCGTTGGGAACCGGAGCTGAATGAAGCCATAC
CAAACGACGAGCGTGACACCACGATGCCTGTAGCAATGGCAACAACGTTGCGCAAACTATTAACTGGCGA
ACTACTTACTCTAGCTTCCCGGCAACAATTAATAGACTGGATGGAGGCGGATAAAGTTGCAGGACCACTT
CTGCGCTCGGCCCTTCCGGCTGGCTGGTTTATTGCTGATAAATCTGGAGCCGGTGAGCGTGGGTCTCGCG
GTATCATTGCAGCACTGGGGCCAGATGGTAAGCCCTCCCGTATCGTAGTTATCTACACGACGGGGAGTCA
GGCAACTATGGATGAACGAAATAGACAGATCGCTGAGATAGGTGCCTCACTGATTAAGCATTGGTAACTG
TCAGACCAAGTTTACTCATATATACTTTAGATTGATTTAAAACTTCATTTTTAATTTAAAAGGATCTAGG
TGAAGATCCTTTTTGATAATCTCATGACCAAAATCCCTTAACGTGAGTTTTCGTTCCACTGAGCGTCAGA
CCCCGTAGAAAAGATCAAAGGATCTTCTTGAGATCCTTTTTTTCTGCGCGTAATCTGCTGCTTGCAAACA
AAAAAACCACCGCTACCAGCGGTGGTTTGTTTGCCGGATCAAGAGCTACCAACTCTTTTTCCGAAGGTAA
CTGGCTTCAGCAGAGCGCAGATACCAAATACTGTTCTTCTAGTGTAGCCGTAGTTAGGCCACCACTTCAA
GAACTCTGTAGCACCGCCTACATACCTCGCTCTGCTAATCCTGTTACCAGTGGCTGCTGCCAGTGGCGAT
AAGTCGTGTCTTACCGGGTTGGACTCAAGACGATAGTTACCGGATAAGGCGCAGCGGTCGGGCTGAACGG
GGGGTTCGTGCACACAGCCCAGCTTGGAGCGAACGACCTACACCGAACTGAGATACCTACAGCGTGAGCT
ATGAGAAAGCGCCACGCTTCCCGAAGGGAGAAAGGCGGACAGGTATCCGGTAAGCGGCAGGGTCGGAACA
GGAGAGCGCACGAGGGAGCTTCCAGGGGGAAACGCCTGGTATCTTTATAGTCCTGTCGGGTTTCGCCACC
TCTGACTTGAGCGTCGATTTTTGTGATGCTCGTCAGGGGGGCGGAGCCTATGGAAAAACGCCAGCAACGC
GGCCTTTTTACGGTTCCTGGCCTTTTGCTGGCCTTTTGCTCACATGTTCTTTCCTGCGTTATCCCCTGAT
TCTGTGGATAACCGTATTACCGCCTTTGAGTGAGCTGATACCGCTCGCCGCAGCCGAACGACCGAGCGCA
GCGAGTCAGTGAGCGAGGAAGCGGAAGAGCGCCCAATACGCAAACCGCCTCTCCCCGCGCGTTGGCCGAT
TCATTAATGCAGCTGGCACGACAGGTTTCCCGACTGGAAAGCGGGCAGTGAGCGCAACGCAATTAATGTG
AGTTAGCTCACTCATTAGGCACCCCAGGCTTTACACTTTATGCTTCCGGCTCGTATGTTGTGTGGAATTG
TGAGCGGATAACAATTTCACACAGGAAACAGCTATGACCATGATTACGCCAAGCGCGCAATTAACCCTCA
CT
Features (pLannotate 1.2.2; 31 found; start..end, strand, type, name):
     33..259     +  promoter       RSV promoter: Rous sarcoma virus enhancer/promoter
    260..440     +  LTR            5' LTR (truncated): truncated 5' long terminal repeat (LTR) from HIV-1
    487..612     +  misc_feature   HIV-1 Ψ: packaging signal of human immunodeficiency virus type 1
    596..959     +  CDS            HIV-1 gag (fragment): gag protein from human immunodeficiency virus 1; gag
   1105..1338    +  misc_feature   RRE: The Rev response element (RRE) of HIV-1 allows for Rev-dependent mRNA export from the nucleus to the cytoplasm.
   1715..1741    +  CDS            Rev (fragment): human immunodeficiency virus 1 (HIV-1) Rev protein; rev; enhances nuclear export of unspliced and incompletely spliced viral mRNAs
   1748..1771    +  promoter       SV40 promoter (fragment): SV40 early promoter
   1772..1843    +  promoter       SV40 promoter (fragment): SV40 enhancer and early promoter
   1867..2002    +  rep_origin     SV40 ori: SV40 origin of replication
   2048..2644    +  CDS            PuroR (fragment): puromycin N-acetyltransferase; pac from Streptomyces; confers resistance to puromycin
   2693..2810    +  misc_feature   cPPT/CTS: central polypurine tract and central termination sequence of HIV-1
   2875..2941    +  CDS            small t antigen (fragment): SV40 (simian virus 40) small t antigen
   2948..4126    +  promoter       EF-1α promoter: strong constitutive promoter for human elongation factor EF-1α
   4143..5918    +  CDS            PROX2: PROX2_HUMAN - Experimental evidence at transcript level: Swiss-Prot protein existence level 2. Transcription regulator. Does not seem to be essential for embryonic development and postnatal survival (By similarity). From Homo sapiens (Human).
   5934..5987    +  promoter       U6 promoter (fragment): RNA polymerase III promoter for human U6 snRNA
   6029..6617    +  misc_feature   WPRE: woodchuck hepatitis virus posttranscriptional regulatory element
   6668..6687    +  misc_feature   cPPT/CTS (fragment): central polypurine tract and central termination sequence of HIV-1
   6689..6922    +  LTR            3' LTR (ΔU3): self-inactivating 3' long terminal repeat (LTR) from HIV-1
   7000..7121    +  polyA_signal   SV40 poly(A) signal: SV40 polyadenylation signal
   7161..7296    +  rep_origin     SV40 ori: SV40 origin of replication
   7317..7335    -  promoter       T7 promoter: promoter for bacteriophage T7 RNA polymerase
   7343..7498    +  CDS            lacZα (fragment): LacZα fragment of β-galactosidase; lacZ fragment
   7503..7931    +  rep_origin     f1 ori (sequence partly withheld): f1 bacteriophage origin of replication; arrow indicates direction of (+) strand synthesis
   7984..8088    +  promoter       AmpR promoter: bla
   8089..8949    +  CDS            AmpR: β-lactamase; bla; confers resistance to ampicillin, carbenicillin, and related antibiotics
   9120..9708    +  rep_origin     ori: high-copy-number ColE1/pMB1/pBR322/pUC origin of replication
   9891..9983    +  CDS            lacI (fragment): lac repressor; lacI; The lac repressor binds to the lac operator to inhibit transcription in E. coli. This inhibition can be relieved by adding lactose or isopropyl-β-D-thiogalactopyranoside (IPTG).
   9996..10017   +  protein_bind   CAP binding site: CAP binding activates transcription in the presence of cAMP. E. coli catabolite activator protein
  10032..10062   +  promoter       lac promoter: promoter for the E. coli lac operon
  10070..10086   +  protein_bind   lac operator: The lac repressor binds to the lac operator to inhibit transcription in E. coli. This inhibition can be relieved by adding lactose or isopropyl-β-D-thiogalactopyranoside (IPTG). lac repressor encoded by lacI
  10131..5       +  promoter       T3 promoter (across the origin): promoter for bacteriophage T3 RNA polymerase
