[The description below was written by a language model from this plasmid's Addgene catalogue record and pLannotate feature annotations shown in this document.]
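Description:
TFORF0732 is a third-generation-style, self-inactivating lentiviral expression plasmid built on the pLX_TRC317 backbone and carrying the human transcription factor PROX2 as its open reading frame. It belongs to a barcoded transcription factor ORF collection in which each construct has a unique 24-bp barcode, so that the factor delivered to a cell can be identified by sequencing in pooled overexpression screens, such as those for directed differentiation. In bacteria the plasmid is maintained through a high-copy ColE1/pUC-type origin with ampicillin selection from the β-lactamase gene. An f1 origin and remnants of a lac/lacZα cloning region flanked by T7 and T3 promoters are also present in the backbone.

The viral genome is transcribed in packaging cells from an RSV promoter fused to a truncated HIV-1 5' LTR. This is followed by the Ψ packaging signal with a gag fragment, the Rev response element for Rev-dependent nuclear export, and a cPPT/CTS element that aids nuclear import of the reverse-transcribed genome. Within the provirus, an SV40 early promoter/origin segment drives puromycin N-acetyltransferase for selection of transduced mammalian cells, and a separate EF-1α promoter drives constitutive expression of the synthesized PROX2 coding sequence. Downstream of the ORF lies a WPRE, which enhances transcript stability and expression, and then the ΔU3 3' LTR, whose deletion inactivates LTR promoter activity after integration. An SV40 polyadenylation signal sits outside the LTR. The barcode itself is not annotated in the feature table, though a short U6 promoter-like fragment is detected between the ORF and the WPRE. The depositor notes that the plasmid can be prone to recombination.
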