Addgene plasmid #141675: TFORF0732
Purpose: Lentiviral vector for overexpressing transcription factor ORFs with unique 24-bp barcodes. Barcodes facilitate identification of transcription factors in pooled screens.
Depositing lab: Feng Zhang. Depositing organization: Broad Institute. Publication: A transcription factor atlas of directed differentiation. Joung J, Ma S, Tay T, Geiger-Schuller KR, Kirchgatterer PC, Verdine VK, Guo B, Arias-Garcia MA, Allen WE, Singh A, Kuksenko O, Abudayyeh OO, Gootenberg JS, Fu Z, Macrae RK, Buenrostro JD, Regev A, Zhang F. Cell. 2023 Jan 5;186(1):209-229.e26. doi: 10.1016/j.cell.2022.11.026. PubMed 36608654.
Backbone
  Vector backbone: pLX_TRC317
  Backbone manufacturer: Broad Institute Genetic Perturbation Platform
  Backbone size w/o insert (bp): 8264
  Vector type: Mammalian Expression, Lentiviral
  Selectable markers: Puromycin
Growth in bacteria
  Bacterial resistance: Ampicillin, 100 μg/mL
  Growth temperature: 37°C
  Growth strain: NEB Stable
  Copy number: High Copy
Gene/Insert
  Gene/Insert name: PROX2
  Species: H. sapiens (human)
  Insert size (bp): 1880
  Entrez Gene: PROX2 (a.k.a. FLJ36749)
  Promoter: EF1a
  Cloning method: Unknown
  Sequencing primers: 5′ GGGTGGAGACTGAAGTTAGGCCAG; 3′ CACATAGCGTAAAAGGAGCAACATAG
Terms and licenses: Academic/Nonprofit Terms; Industry Terms: Not Available to Industry
Depositor comments: NM_001243007,ENST00000556489 . The transcription factor ORF portion of this plasmid was synthesized by Genewiz. Please test multiple small colonies in case of plasmid recombination. To make this collection available in a timely manner, a portion of this collection was not fully sequenced by Addgene. If an Addgene verified full plasmid sequence is not available, please contact us prior to placing an order to request the full sequence.
How to cite: TFORF0732 was a gift from Feng Zhang (Addgene plasmid # 141675 ; http://n2t.net/addgene:141675 ; RRID:Addgene_141675)
