>Addgene plasmid #141675 | TFORF0732 | depositor partial sequence | sequence record 277162 | Insert
ACCGCCACCATGGATCCAAACTCCATCTTGCTTTCTCCTCAGCCCCAGATCTGCTCCCACCTAGCAGAAG
CTTGTACGGAAGGCGAGAGAAGCTCATCCCCTCCAGAGCTGGATAGAGACTCCCCGTTTCCCTGGAGTCA
GGTCCCCAGCTCCAGCCCTACAGACCCCGAATGGTTTGGTGATGAGCACATCCAGGCAAAGAGGGCCAGA
GTGGAGACCATTGTCCGAGGCATGTGTCTCTCCCCGAATCCTCTGGTGCCAGGCAATGCGCAAGCTGGGG
TCAGCCCACGCTGCCCAAAGAAGGCCCGAGAGAGGAAGAGGAAGCAGAACCTTCCCACACCGCAAGGCCT
CCTGATGCCAGCCCCTGCCTGGGACCAGGGCAACAGGAAGGGGGGCCCTCGTGTGAGAGAACAACTTCAT
CTGCTGAAGCAACAGCTAAGACATCTGCAAGAGCACATCCTACAGGCTGCCAAGCCCAGGGACACAGCTC
AGGGGCCAGGAGGCTGTGGCACGGGGAAAGGCCCTCTGAGTGCAAAGCAGGGGAATGGCTGTGGGCCTCG
CCCCTGGGTTGTGGACGGTGACCACCAGCAAGGTACCAGCAAGGACCTCTCTGGGGCAGAAAAACACCAA
GAGTCTGAGAAGCCCAGTTTCCTTCCTTCTGGAGCACCAGCTTCACTAGAGATTCTGAGGAAAGAGCTGA
CCAGGGCAGTGTCCCAGGCTGTGGACTCGGTATTACAAAAGGTACTATTGGATCCACCAGGCCACCTGAC
TCAGCTGGGCAGAAGCTTCCAGGGGCAGGTGGCAGAGGGTAGAAGCGAGCCCTCACCTCCTGTGGGAGGG
GCCTGTAAAGATCCACTTGCTTTGGCTGCCTTGCCCAGGAGGGTCCAGCTACAAGCTGGGGTCCCAGTAG
GAAATTTATCACTGGCCAAGCGTCTAGATTCTCCTAGGTACCCTATCCCTCCAAGAATGACCCCCAAACC
CTGTCAGGATCCCCCAGCAAACTTTCCCTTGACTGCACCTTCCCACATCCAGGAAAATCAGATTCTTAGC
CAGCTACTGGGTCATAGATACAACAATGGCCATTGGAGTAGCAGTCCTCCCCAGGACTCATCTTCCCAGA
GGCACCCCTCCTCAGAGCCTGCCCTACGACCTTGGAGAACTACTAAGCCGCAACCATTGGTCCTGAGCCA
GCAGCAGTGTCCCTTGCCTTTCACCTCTGCCCATCTGGAAAGTCTACCCCTTCTTCCCTCGGTGAAGATG
GAACAGAGAGGCCTGCATGCTGTCATGGAGGCACTGCCTTTCTCTTTGGTCCACATCCAGGAGGGTCTAA
ACCCTGGTCACTTGAAGAAGGCCAAACTAATGTTTTTCTTCACACGATATCCCAGCTCCAACCTCCTGAA
GGTTTATTTTCCTGATGTTCAGTTCAACCGCTGCATTACCTCCCAGATGATCAAGTGGTTCAGCAACTTT
CGTGAGTTTTATTACATCCAAATGGAAAAATCTGCCCGGCAAGCAATTTCAGATGGTGTCACAAATCCCA
AAATGCTGGTGGTTCTCCGCAATTCAGAACTTTTTCAAGCTCTCAATATGCACTACAACAAGGGAAATGA
CTTTGAGGTTCCAGATTGCTTCTTGGAAATTGCCAGCTTGACGTTACAGGAGTTCTTCAGGGCTGTCTCC
GCAGGGAGAGACTCAGATCCTTCCTGGAAGAAACCCATTTATAAAATTATTTCGAAACTGGACAGTGACA
TCCCAGAGATATTCAAATCTTCCAGCTATCCCCAGTAGTAATGAACTAGTCCGTAACTTGAAAGTATTTC
GATTTCTTGGCTTTATATATCTTGTGGAAAGGACGACACCAACGGCTCATCATTAGCCCA
