>Addgene plasmid #141675 | TFORF0732 | depositor partial sequence | sequence record 277163 | Barcode
CACCAACGGCTCATCATTAGCCCA
